>Addgene plasmid #100489 | pCMV_mEm_4GS_LF82_004 | addgene full sequence | sequence record 210534 | Addgene NGS Result
TGAACCGTCAGATCGCCTGGAGACGCCATCCACGCTGTTTTGACCTCCATAGAAGACACCGGGACCGATC
CAGCCTCCGGACTCTAGAGGATCCGGTACTAGAGGAACTGAAAAACCAGAAAGTTAACTGGTAAGTTTAG
TCTTTTTGTCTTTTATTTCAGGTCCCGGATCCGGTGGTGGTGCAAATCAAAGAACTGCTCCTCAGTGGAT
GTTGCCTTTACTTCTAGGCCTGTACGGAAGTGTTACTTCTGCTCTAAAAGCTGCGGAATTGTACCCGCGG
GCCCACCATGGTGAGCAAGGGCGAGGAGCTGTTCACCGGGGTGGTGCCCATCCTGGTCGAGCTGGACGGC
GACGTAAACGGCCACAAGTTCAGCGTGTCCGGCGAGGGCGAGGGCGATGCCACCTACGGCAAGCTGACCC
TGAAGTTCATCTGCACCACCGGCAAGCTGCCCGTGCCCTGGCCCACCCTCGTGACCACCTTGACCTACGG
CGTGCAGTGCTTCGCCCGCTACCCCGACCACATGAAGCAGCACGACTTCTTCAAGTCCGCCATGCCCGAA
GGCTACGTCCAGGAGCGCACCATCTTCTTCAAGGACGACGGCAACTACAAGACCCGCGCCGAGGTGAAGT
TCGAGGGCGACACCCTGGTGAACCGCATCGAGCTGAAGGGCATCGACTTCAAGGAGGACGGCAACATCCT
GGGGCACAAGCTGGAGTACAACTACAACAGCCACAAGGTCTATATCACCGCCGACAAGCAGAAGAACGGC
ATCAAGGTGAACTTCAAGACCCGCCACAACATCGAGGACGGCAGCGTGCAGCTCGCCGACCACTACCAGC
AGAACACCCCCATCGGCGACGGCCCCGTGCTGCTGCCCGACAACCACTACCTGAGCACCCAGTCCAAGCT
GAGCAAAGACCCCAACGAGAAGCGCGATCACATGGTCCTGCTGGAGTTCGTGACCGCCGCCGGGATCACT
CTCGGCATGGACGAGCTGTACAAGCGAATTGGTGGAGGGGGCGGTTCCGGTGGCGGAGGTTCCCGAATTC
GTCGACGGAGATCTGATATGACGTATGGAGAAGCGTATCTGGAAGGGTGGAAAAACATCTTTAATTATGA
AGGTGTTTCCAATCGCTTCGAGTTCTGGTCGTTTATGATTGGTAGTGGCGTTATCTGTCTGCTTCCGCTT
TTATGTTGGTGGCTAGCGGTAACAATTAACAATGACTATGGTGTTTTCATTTTTTTTGCGCTGCCCGTGT
CATTTATTTTAACGTTGATTTTTGCCGTACCGGCGATAGCGTTAGCCGTCAGAAGGATGCACGATATCGG
ATATTCAGGGTGGTGGGTTACCATTGCCGTGTTGATCCCTGTTACGGGCGTAATTCTGCTTATACTGTGC
TGCCTGCCGTCAAAGTCACAAGACCAGGCATGAATCGGTACCCTCGAGAAGCTTGCGGCCGCGGGGATCC
AGACATGATAAGATACATTGATGAGTTTGGACAAACCACAACTAGAATGCAGTGAAAAAAATGCTTTATT
TGTGAAATTTGTGATGCTATTGCTTTATTTGTAACCATTATAAGCTGCAATAAACAAGTTAACAACAACA
ATTGCATTCATTTTATGTTTCAGGTTCAGGGGGAGGTGTGGGAGGTTTTTTCGGATCCTCTAGAGTCGAT
CTGCAGGCATGCTAGCTTGGCGTAATCATGGTCATAGCTGTTTCCTGTGTGAAATTGTTATCCGCTCACA
ATTCCACACAACATACGAGCCGGAAGCATAAAGTGTAAAGCCTGGGGTGCCTAATGAGTGAGCTAACTCA
CATTAATTGCGTTGCGCTCACTGCCCGCTTTCCAGTCGGGAAACCTGTCGTGCCAGCTGCATTAATGAAT
CGGCCAACGCGCGGGGAGAGGCGGTTTGCGTATTGGGCGCTCTTCCGCTTCCTCGCTCACTGACTCGCTG
CGCTCGGTCGTTCGGCTGCGGCGAGCGGTATCAGCTCACTCAAAGGCGGTAATACGGTTATCCACAGAAT
CAGGGGATAACGCAGGAAAGAACATGTGAGCAAAAGGCCAGCAAAAGGCCAGGAACCGTAAAAAGGCCGC
GTTGCTGGCGTTTTTCCATAGGCTCCGCCCCCCTGACGAGCATCACAAAAATCGACGCTCAAGTCAGAGG
TGGCGAAACCCGACAGGACTATAAAGATACCAGGCGTTTCCCCCTGGAAGCTCCCTCGTGCGCTCTCCTG
TTCCGACCCTGCCGCTTACCGGATACCTGTCCGCCTTTCTCCCTTCGGGAAGCGTGGCGCTTTCTCATAG
CTCACGCTGTAGGTATCTCAGTTCGGTGTAGGTCGTTCGCTCCAAGCTGGGCTGTGTGCACGAACCCCCC
GTTCAGCCCGACCGCTGCGCCTTATCCGGTAACTATCGTCTTGAGTCCAACCCGGTAAGACACGACTTAT
CGCCACTGGCAGCAGCCACTGGTAACAGGATTAGCAGAGCGAGGTATGTAGGCGGTGCTACAGAGTTCTT
GAAGTGGTGGCCTAACTACGGCTACACTAGAAGAACAGTATTTGGTATCTGCGCTCTGCTGAAGCCAGTT
ACCTTCGGAAAAAGAGTTGGTAGCTCTTGATCCGGCAAACAAACCACCGCTGGTAGCGGTGGTTTTTTTG
TTTGCAAGCAGCAGATTACGCGCAGAAAAAAAGGATCTCAAGAAGATCCTTTGATCTTTTCTACGGGGTC
TGACGCTCAGTGGAACGAAAACTCACGTTAAGGGATTTTGGTCATGAGATTATCAAAAAGGATCTTCACC
TAGATCCTTTTAAATTAAAAATGAAGTTTTAAATCAATCTAAAGTATATATGAGTAAACTTGGTCTGACA
GTTACCAATGCTTAATCAGTGAGGCACCTATCTCAGCGATCTGTCTATTTCGTTCATCCATAGTTGCCTG
ACTCCCCGTCGTGTAGATAACTACGATACGGGAGGGCTTACCATCTGGCCCCAGTGCTGCAATGATACCG
CGAGACCCACGCTCACCGGCTCCAGATTTATCAGCAATAAACCAGCCAGCCGGAAGGGCCGAGCGCAGAA
GTGGTCCTGCAACTTTATCCGCCTCCATCCAGTCTATTAATTGTTGCCGGGAAGCTAGAGTAAGTAGTTC
GCCAGTTAATAGTTTGCGCAACGTTGTTGCCATTGCTACAGGCATCGTGGTGTCACGCTCGTCGTTTGGT
ATGGCTTCATTCAGCTCCGGTTCCCAACGATCAAGGCGAGTTACATGATCCCCCATGTTGTGCAAAAAAG
CGGTTAGCTCCTTCGGTCCTCCGATCGTTGTCAGAAGTAAGTTGGCCGCAGTGTTATCACTCATGGTTAT
GGCAGCACTGCATAATTCTCTTACTGTCATGCCATCCGTAAGATGCTTTTCTGTGACTGGTGAGTACTCA
ACCAAGTCATTCTGAGAATAGTGTATGCGGCGACCGAGTTGCTCTTGCCCGGCGTCAATACGGGATAATA
CCGCGCCACATAGCAGAACTTTAAAAGTGCTCATCATTGGAAAACGTTCTTCGGGGCGAAAACTCTCAAG
GATCTTACCGCTGTTGAGATCCAGTTCGATGTAACCCACTCGTGCACCCAACTGATCTTCAGCATCTTTT
ACTTTCACCAGCGTTTCTGGGTGAGCAAAAACAGGAAGGCAAAATGCCGCAAAAAAGGGAATAAGGGCGA
CACGGAAATGTTGAATACTCATACTCTTCCTTTTTCAATATTATTGAAGCATTTATCAGGGTTATTGTCT
CATGAGCGGATACATATTTGAATGTATTTAGAAAAATAAACAAATAGGGGTTCCGCGCACATTTCCCCGA
AAAGTGCCACCTGACGTCTAAGAAACCATTATTATCATGACATTAACCTATAAAAATAGGCGTATCACGA
GGCCCTTTCGTCTCGCGCGTTTCGGTGATGACGGTGAAAACCTCTGACACATGCAGCTCCCGGAGACGGT
CACAGCTTGTCTGTAAGCGGATGCCGGGAGCAGACAAGCCCGTCAGGGCGCGTCAGCGGGTGTTGGCGGG
TGTCGGGGCTGGCTTAACTATGCGGCATCAGAGCAGATTGTACTGAGAGTGCACCATATGCGGTGTGAAA
TACCGCACAGATGCGTAAGGAGAAAATACCGCATCAGGCGCCATTCGCCATTCAGGCTGCGCAACTGTTG
GGAAGGGCGATCGGTGCGGGCCTCTTCGCTATTACGCCAGCTGGCGAAAGGGGGATGTGCTGCAAGGCGA
TTAAGTTGGGTAACGCCAGGGTTTTCCCAGTCACGACGTTGTAAAACGACGGCCAGTGAGTTCGAGCTTG
CATGCCTGCAGGTCGTTACATAACTTACGGTAAATGGCCCGCCTGGCTGACCGCCCAACGACCCCCGCCC
ATTGACGTCAATAATGACGTATGTTCCCATAGTAACGCCAATAGGGACTTTCCATTGACGTCAATGGGTG
GAGTATTTACGGTAAACTGCCCACTTGGCAGTACATCAAGTGTATCATATGCCAAGTACGCCCCCTATTG
ACGTCAATGACGGTAAATGGCCCGCCTGGCATTATGCCCAGTACATGACCTTATGGGACTTTCCTACTTG
GCAGTACATCTACGTATTAGTCATCGCTATTACCATGGTGATGCGGTTTTGGCAGTACATCAATGGGCGT
GGATAGCGGTTTGACTCACGGGGATTTCCAAGTCTCCACCCCATTGACGTCAATGGGAGTTTGTTTTGGC
ACCAAAATCAACGGGACTTTCCAAAATGTCGTAACAACTCCGCCCCATTGACGCAAATGGGCGGTAGGCG
TGTACGGTGGGAGGTCTATATAAGCAGAGCTCGTTTAG
Features (pLannotate 1.2.2; 17 found; start..end, strand, type, name):
      1..22      +  promoter       TRE3GV promoter (fragment): 3rd-generation Tet-responsive promoter that can be activated by binding of Tet-On® 3G, optimized for retroviral and lentiviral vectors
    131..227     +  intron         SV40 intron: modified SV40 intron with splice donor and acceptor sites
    288..1004    +  CDS            mEmerald: mEmerald is a basic (constitutively fluorescent) green fluorescent protein published in 1998, derived from Aequorea victoria. It is reported to be a very rapidly-maturing monomer with moderate acid sensitivity.
   1466..1600    -  polyA_signal   SV40 poly(A) signal: SV40 polyadenylation signal
   1735..1751    -  protein_bind   lac operator: The lac repressor binds to the lac operator to inhibit transcription in E. coli. This inhibition can be relieved by adding lactose or isopropyl-β-D-thiogalactopyranoside (IPTG). lac repressor encoded by lacI
   1759..1789    -  promoter       lac promoter: promoter for the E. coli lac operon
   1804..1825    -  protein_bind   CAP binding site: CAP binding activates transcription in the presence of cAMP. E. coli catabolite activator protein
   1838..1930    -  CDS            lacI (fragment): lac repressor; lacI; The lac repressor binds to the lac operator to inhibit transcription in E. coli. This inhibition can be relieved by adding lactose or isopropyl-β-D-thiogalactopyranoside (IPTG).
   2113..2701    -  rep_origin     ori: high-copy-number ColE1/pMB1/pBR322/pUC origin of replication
   2872..3732    -  CDS            AmpR: β-lactamase; bla; confers resistance to ampicillin, carbenicillin, and related antibiotics
   3733..3837    -  promoter       AmpR promoter: bla
   3932..3967    +  CDS            rop (fragment): Rop protein, which maintains plasmids at low copy number; rop
   4069..4168    +  misc_feature   bom (fragment): basis of mobility region from pBR322
   4174..4329    -  CDS            lacZα (fragment): LacZα fragment of β-galactosidase; lacZ fragment
   4335..4355    -  misc_feature   MCS (fragment): pUC18/19 multiple cloning site
   4354..4657    +  enhancer       CMV enhancer: human cytomegalovirus immediate early enhancer
   4658..4861    +  promoter       CMV promoter: human cytomegalovirus (CMV) immediate early promoter
