[The description below was written by a language model from this plasmid's Addgene catalogue record and pLannotate feature annotations shown in this document.]
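Description:
pCMV_mEm_4GS_LF82_004 is a mammalian expression plasmid built on a pCMV backbone (about 4.5 kb without insert; the sequenced record is 4,868 nt) that produces an E. coli LF82 coding sequence, LF82_004, as a fusion to the green fluorescent protein mEmerald. It is propagated in E. coli as a high-copy plasmid through a ColE1/pUC-type origin and is selected with ampicillin via the β-lactamase gene and its native promoter. The feature table also picks up short remnants of pUC/pBR322-derived sequence (lac promoter and operator, CAP site, and fragments of lacI, lacZα, rop, bom and a pUC multiple cloning site). These appear to be backbone leftovers rather than functional parts of the design. No mammalian selection marker is annotated.

The expression cassette spans the plasmid's numbering origin: the human CMV immediate-early enhancer and promoter drive transcription through a modified SV40 intron, which supplies splice donor and acceptor sites, into the mEmerald open reading frame. The 366 bp LF82_004 insert, introduced by ligation-independent cloning, is not separately annotated. It should lie in the interval between the end of mEmerald and the SV40 polyadenylation signal, consistent with mEmerald being an N-terminal tag. The "4GS" in the name suggests a glycine-serine linker between the two, though the record does not spell this out. A 22 nt hit to the TRE3GV promoter at the start of the record is probably just similarity to the 3′ end of the CMV promoter.

The plasmid comes from a collection made for an imaging screen in which candidate bacterial effectors were expressed exogenously in HeLa cells. The fluorescent tag allows the localisation of the protein and its effects on cell phenotype to be observed by microscopy.
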