Addgene plasmid #100489: pCMV_mEm_4GS_LF82_004
Purpose: Mammalian expression of E. coli LF82_004 CDS fused to mEmerald
Depositing lab: Alan Huett. Depositing organization: University of Nottingham. Publication: A multi-phenotypic imaging screen to identify bacterial effectors by exogenous expression in a HeLa cell line. Collins A, Huett A. Sci Data. 2018 May 15;5:180081. doi: 10.1038/sdata.2018.81. PubMed 29762554.
Backbone
  Vector backbone: pCMV
  Backbone size w/o insert (bp): 4502
  Vector type: Mammalian Expression
Growth in bacteria
  Bacterial resistance: Ampicillin, 100 μg/mL
  Growth temperature: 37°C
  Growth strain: XL1 Blue
  Copy number: High Copy
Gene/Insert
  Gene/Insert name: LF82_004
  Insert size (bp): 366
  Promoter: CMV
  Tag / fusion protein: mEmerald (N terminal on backbone)
  Cloning method: Ligation Independent Cloning
  Sequencing primers: 5′ ACTTCTGCTCTAAAAGCTGCGG; 3′ CACTGCATTCTAGTTGTGGTTTGTC
Terms and licenses: Academic/Nonprofit Terms; Industry Terms: Not Available to Industry
How to cite: pCMV_mEm_4GS_LF82_004 was a gift from Alan Huett (Addgene plasmid # 100489 ; http://n2t.net/addgene:100489 ; RRID:Addgene_100489)
